Addgene plasmid #64746: pAS
Purpose: Yeast expression plasmid: ACC1 (ser1157ala)
Depositing lab: Jens Nielsen. Depositing organization: Chalmers University of Technology. Publication: Improving production of malonyl coenzyme A-derived metabolites by abolishing Snf1-dependent regulation of Acc1. Shi S, Chen Y, Siewers V, Nielsen J. MBio. 2014 May 6;5(3):e01130-14. doi: 10.1128/mBio.01130-14. PubMed 24803522.
Backbone
  Vector backbone: pSP-GM2 (derived from pESC-URA)
  Vector type: Yeast Expression
  Selectable markers: URA3
Growth in bacteria
  Bacterial resistance: Ampicillin, 100 μg/mL
  Growth temperature: 37°C
  Growth strain: DH5alpha
  Copy number: High Copy
Gene/Insert
  Gene/Insert name: ACC1 (ser1157ala)
Terms and licenses: Academic/Nonprofit Terms; Industry Terms: Not Available to Industry
How to cite: pAS was a gift from Jens Nielsen (Addgene plasmid # 64746 ; http://n2t.net/addgene:64746 ; RRID:Addgene_64746)
