[The description below was written by a language model from this plasmid's Addgene catalogue record and pLannotate feature annotations shown in this document.]
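Description:
pAS is a 14.1 kb episomal yeast expression plasmid built on pSP-GM2, a derivative of pESC-URA, and carries a mutant allele of the Saccharomyces cerevisiae acetyl-CoA carboxylase gene, ACC1 (Ser1157Ala). It is a yeast–E. coli shuttle vector. In bacteria, a high-copy ColE1/pUC-type origin and the β-lactamase gene (ampicillin resistance) support propagation and selection. In yeast, the 2μ origin maintains the plasmid at multiple copies, and URA3 with its own promoter complements uracil auxotrophy and can be counterselected with 5-FOA. An f1 origin and small remnants of lacZα, lacI, rop and bom are carried over from the parent vectors.

The roughly 6.7 kb ACC1 open reading frame lies on the reverse strand and is followed by the ADH1 terminator. Its promoter is not annotated: about 0.9 kb separates the ACC1 start from the annotated ADP1 fragment, and the table assigns no feature to that interval. Immediately beyond this region, facing the opposite direction, is a second cassette made of the TEF1 promoter, a T7 promoter and the CYC1 terminator. No coding sequence is annotated in it, so this half of the bidirectional expression arrangement appears to be empty and available for another gene.

According to the associated publication title, the plasmid was made to abolish Snf1-dependent regulation of Acc1 in order to improve production of malonyl-CoA-derived metabolites. Replacing serine 1157 with alanine fits this aim, since it would remove a potential phosphorylation site. The plasmid is suited to metabolic engineering work in yeast that seeks to raise malonyl-CoA supply for products such as fatty-acid- or polyketide-type compounds.
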