Features (pLannotate 1.2.2; 19 found; start..end, strand, type, name):
    137..186     +  misc_feature   bom (fragment): basis of mobility region from pBR322
    201..416     +  promoter       URA3 promoter: S. cerevisiae URA3
    417..1220    +  CDS            URA3: orotidine-5'-phosphate decarboxylase, required for uracil biosynthesis; S. cerevisiae URA3; yeast auxotrophic marker, counterselectable with 5-fluoroorotic acid (5-FOA)
   1299..1350    +  misc_feature   bom (fragment): basis of mobility region from pBR322
   1351..1806    -  rep_origin     f1 ori (sequence partly withheld): f1 bacteriophage origin of replication; arrow indicates direction of (+) strand synthesis
   1810..1880    -  CDS            lacZα (fragment): LacZα fragment of β-galactosidase; lacZ fragment
   1911..2076    -  terminator     ADH1 terminator: S. cerevisiae ADH1; transcription terminator for the S. cerevisiae alcohol dehydrogenase 1 (ADH1) gene
   2080..2226    -  CDS            ADH1 (fragment): ADH1_YEAST - Also known as ADC1. Experimental evidence at protein level: Swiss-Prot protein existence level 1. This isozyme preferentially catalyzes the conversion of primary unbranched alcohols to their corresponding aldehydes. Also shows activity toward secondary alcohols. From Saccharomyces cerevisiae (strain ATCC 204508 / S288c) (Baker's yeast).
   2230..8928    -  CDS            ACC1: ACAC_YEAST - Also known as ABP2, FAS3, MTR7. Experimental evidence at protein level: Swiss-Prot protein existence level 1. Carries out three functions: biotin carboxyl carrier protein, biotin carboxylase and carboxyltransferase. Involved in the synthesis of very-long-chain fatty acid synthesis which is required to maintain a functional nuclear envelope. Required for acylation and vacuolar membrane association of VAC8 which is necessary to maintain a normal morphology of the vacuole. From Saccharomyces cerevisiae (strain ATCC 204508 / S288c) (Baker's yeast).
   9823..9933    +  CDS            ADP1 (fragment): ADP1_YEAST - Experimental evidence at protein level: Swiss-Prot protein existence level 1. From Saccharomyces cerevisiae (strain ATCC 204508 / S288c) (Baker's yeast).
   9951..10350   +  promoter       TEF1 promoter: S. cerevisiae TEF1; promoter for EF-1α
  10370..10388   +  promoter       T7 promoter: promoter for bacteriophage T7 RNA polymerase
  10465..10654   +  terminator     CYC1 terminator: S. cerevisiae CYC1; transcription terminator for CYC1
  10684..10741   -  CDS            lacI (fragment): lac repressor; lacI; The lac repressor binds to the lac operator to inhibit transcription in E. coli. This inhibition can be relieved by adding lactose or isopropyl-β-D-thiogalactopyranoside (IPTG).
  10924..11512   -  rep_origin     ori: high-copy-number ColE1/pMB1/pBR322/pUC origin of replication
  11683..12543   -  CDS            AmpR: β-lactamase; bla; confers resistance to ampicillin, carbenicillin, and related antibiotics
  12544..12648   -  promoter       AmpR promoter: bla
  12675..14017   -  rep_origin     2μ ori: yeast 2μ plasmid origin of replication
  14085..35      +  CDS            rop (fragment) (across the origin): Rop protein, which maintains plasmids at low copy number; rop
>Addgene plasmid #64746 | pAS | depositor full sequence | sequence record 119758 | pAS sequence 14085 bps
TCGCGCGTTTCGGTGATGACGGTGAAAACCTCTGACACATGCAGCTCCCGGAGACGGTCACAGCTTGTCT
GTAAGCGGATGCCGGGAGCAGACAAGCCCGTCAGGGCGCGTCAGCGGGTGTTGGCGGGTGTCGGGGCTGG
CTTAACTATGCGGCATCAGAGCAGATTGTACTGAGAGTGCACCATACCACAGCTTTTCAATTCAATTCAT
CATTTTTTTTTTATTCTTTTTTTTGATTTCGGTTTCTTTGAAATTTTTTTGATTCGGTAATCTCCGAACA
GAAGGAAGAACGAAGGAAGGAGCACAGACTTAGATTGGTATATATACGCATATGTAGTGTTGAAGAAACA
TGAAATTGCCCAGTATTCTTAACCCAACTGCACAGAACAAAAACCTGCAGGAAACGAAGATAAATCATGT
CGAAAGCTACATATAAGGAACGTGCTGCTACTCATCCTAGTCCTGTTGCTGCCAAGCTATTTAATATCAT
GCACGAAAAGCAAACAAACTTGTGTGCTTCATTGGATGTTCGTACCACCAAGGAATTACTGGAGTTAGTT
GAAGCATTAGGTCCCAAAATTTGTTTACTAAAAACACATGTGGATATCTTGACTGATTTTTCCATGGAGG
GCACAGTTAAGCCGCTAAAGGCATTATCCGCCAAGTACAATTTTTTACTCTTCGAAGACAGAAAATTTGC
TGACATTGGTAATACAGTCAAATTGCAGTACTCTGCGGGTGTATACAGAATAGCAGAATGGGCAGACATT
ACGAATGCACACGGTGTGGTGGGCCCAGGTATTGTTAGCGGTTTGAAGCAGGCGGCAGAAGAAGTAACAA
AGGAACCTAGAGGCCTTTTGATGTTAGCAGAATTGTCATGCAAGGGCTCCCTATCTACTGGAGAATATAC
TAAGGGTACTGTTGACATTGCGAAGAGCGACAAAGATTTTGTTATCGGCTTTATTGCTCAAAGAGACATG
GGTGGAAGAGATGAAGGTTACGATTGGTTGATTATGACACCCGGTGTGGGTTTAGATGACAAGGGAGACG
CATTGGGTCAACAGTATAGAACCGTGGATGATGTGGTCTCTACAGGATCTGACATTATTATTGTTGGAAG
AGGACTATTTGCAAAGGGAAGGGATGCTAAGGTAGAGGGTGAACGTTACAGAAAAGCAGGCTGGGAAGCA
TATTTGAGAAGATGCGGCCAGCAAAACTAAAAAACTGTATTATAAGTAAATGCATGTATACTAAACTCAC
AAATTAGAGCTTCAATTTAATTATATCAGTTATTACCCTATGCGGTGTGAAATACCGCACAGATGCGTAA
GGAGAAAATACCGCATCAGGAAATTGTAAACGTTAATATTTTGTTAAAATTCGCGTTAAATTTTTGTTAA
ATCAGCTCATTTTTTAACCAATAGGCCGAAATCGGCAAAATCCCTTATAAATCAAAAGAATAGACCGAGA
TAGGGT
[37 nt withheld, positions 1477-1513]
AAAGAACGTGGACTCCAACGTCAAAGG
[49 nt withheld, positions 1541-1589]
T
[91 nt withheld, positions 1591-1681]
G
[124 nt withheld, positions 1683-1806]
CCATTCGCCATTCAGGCTGCGCAACTGTTGGGAAGGGCGATCGGTGCGGGCCTCTTCGCTATTACGCCAG
CTGGATAAAGGCGCGCCAAACGACCTAGGAATTGGAGCGACCTCATGCTATACCTGAGAAAGCAACCTGA
CCTACAGGAAAGAGTTACTCAAGAATAAGAATTTTCGTTTTAAAACCTAAGAGTCACTTTAAAATTTGTA
TACACTTATTTTTTTTATAACTTATTTAATAATAAAAATCATAAATCATAAGAAATTCGCTTATTTAGAA
GTGTCAACAACGTATCTACCAACGATTTGACCCTTTTCCATCTTTTCGTAAATTTCTGGCAAGGTAGACA
AGCCGACAACCTTGATTGGAGACTTGACCAAACCTCTGGCGAAGAATTGTTAATTAAGAGCTCGCAAGGT
TTATTTCAAAGTCTTCAACAATTTTTCTTTATCATCGGTAGATAACATCTTGATAACTTCAGATAATCCA
TCAATAGCATTGTCATGGTCGCTTCTGATCTTTTTAGCTAAGTCTTGAGCGAATGACTCTAATTTCAAAC
CCTTTAGTTTATCGTCCAAAGTTTTGTAGTTTTCTTCAATCCATGTTGCGACTTGCCTATCATCTTCATG
GTCCACTGAAGCAGGGTACCACGATCTAATTCTTGCGATCTTTTCTAATCTTGATGCTTCGCCTACCTGA
TGGCTCAACCTTTTAATCAAATATTCTTCGTTCAATCTTCTTCTCAATCTCCAGAAGAAGAAACGACGTG
CCTCGGTCCATTCCAGTTCCTTAGAAATAACACCCTTGGCCACCATACGTGAAGACCTATCGTGCAAATC
AGCAAATTGAAGACTGATTTGTCCGTAAATTGGCAATAGTTCTCTCTCACGATCAGCTAATTGCTTGGAT
ATTTGCTGATGTACTTCTGGAGCCAAACTCTTGTTGGATAATTGAGATCTCAATTCTCTGTACTTGTCAT
CCAATCTGTTCATGGTGTCCAGCAATTTTTCTCTACGGAACTTGATACCAACCATACCTTGTGGTTCCAA
AACACCAGCTCTAGCGTTGACGTCGGCATACATTTCCATTTGGTCAGCGTTGATAGTTGGATCGACAACA
ACCCATGAACCACCTCTTAGTTCACCGGTAGGTGGGATATAGATAATAATTGGTTGTTTGTAATCCACCA
ATGCGTCAACAATAAACGAACCATACTTCAAGACTTCGTTGAACATATCACGTTGACCACCAGAGAAACC
TCTCCAGTTGGCCAAAATCATCATTGGCAATTGTTCACCGTTGTTAAAGTCATTGATAGCTTGAGCAGTC
TTGAAGGCGGAGTTTGGATGCCAAACTTGACCAGGTTCTTGAATTAATGTTTCAGCACTATTTGGATTAG
CTGGATCAGCAGGAATCAAGTTCTCGACAGTTCTTGTTTCAACACCAATAACACCCAGTGGAATACCACC
AAGACGGGCTCTACCAACGACAACACCTTTGGCCCATCCTGACAAAGTTTCAAAGAAAGACCCTTTATCA
AACAAACCATATTCAAATCCACTTTCAGTCTCACGACCTTCAATCATCCATCTTACATCGTAAGTTTCAT
CATTAGTTGGAGTGAAATCAACTGGTCTATCCCATGTGTCTTTAGTTTCCAAGATAGGAACTGGCATATT
ACGCTTGGCTGGAACATAAGACATCCATTCAACAATCTTCTCTACACCAGCTAAATCGTCAACAGCAGTC
AAATGTGAAACACCGTTGTTATACATGATTTGAGTACCACCCAATTGTAAGTTAGAAGTATAAACTTCTC
TACCCAGCATTTTGTTGATTGCAGGAGCACCAGTTAAAATAATTGGCTGGCCTTCGACCTGAATAGCTCT
TTGACCCAAACGAACCAAATAAGCACCGATACCGACGGATCTACAAGTGACTAAGGTGATAGTGAAGATA
TCGTGGTAAGCCCTTGACGTTGCACCAGCAATTAAACCAGATCCACGTAGACATTCGACACCTAACCCAT
CTTCAGAACCAATAATTGTCTTGATGACAAATCTTTCTTCACCGTTTATAACAGTACGTTCAGTGAGAAC
AGAATTTTCTTTGTCAAATTTCTTTAAAGTTTCCATACCTTCACTTGTTAAGTATAAGTATTGGAAGCCC
TTGTCCGGATTGGCAGCATCATTCCATGCAACTTGAAATAGTGGAACAATCTCTTCAGCCATACCAATTC
TGGCACCTGAGTTTGCAGCCAAGTAAATTCTTGGGATACCACGCTTTCTAGCATATTCAGTAACCTTATT
GAAGAATTCGTCTTCTTGTGGACCAAAGGAACCGATCTTGAATGTGATATCGTTAGCAACAACAACAAAT
TGACGGCCTCTTGGATATTCAGGAGTCTTTACAGTAATCTTAAAGGCAACCATACCAATAGCGTTGGCAC
CAGGTTCTCTTTCCACCTCAGTTAATTCGCCGTTTTCATCTTCAATCAACTCGTTGGAAATAAAGAAATC
ATCTGTTAACTTAACATCTGCAGAGAAATTTTTCCATTGGGATGACGATGCTTGGCGGAATAATTCTGGG
AAGTCATAGACATATGTGGTACCCATCAAGTGTGCCTTATAACGTTTTGGTTGCAACCATTCCTTAACAG
GGTAAGGAGTAGCAATAGGTCTTAAATGCATGGATCCAGGTTTACCCAAAGACTTAAATACCCATTCACC
TTTTGCGTTCTTGACTTCGGTGTACATTTCTGTTTTGATAACATAACCAGAAACGTTATTGATCAAGGCA
CGCAATGGTACTGGGGCACCTGTTTGAGGATCTTTGATGATGATTCTAATTTCGGCAGAAGAAACACGCA
ATCTCAACAATCTCTTACCAAATCTTTCTAAGAAACCACCGAAGGCGGCTTCGACATCTTCTGGAGAGAT
ATCAAACACCGCAATGAAGTTGATGAAGATATGATTCAAATCAGAATTTGAAGTGTCGGTGACTTCTAAA
TTATCCAATATATCACTCATCAATCTGTTAGCTTCAGAAGTCAGATATTCTTGAATAGAAATGTCATCAC
GGATATGACCCGTTCTAATAATACCTCTTGTAAAGAATCTCTTATCCAATGGAGAAGTCTTACTAACAGC
TTCGTAGACATGGATGTTTCTATTATCAGTGAAAATTGGTTTAATGTTGAAGTTGGACAATCTTCCTAAT
TCCAGTTGGAAGGCCAAAGCCGGCTCAATGTGACGAATTGTTTCATTTTCGTTATAATTTGGACCGTTAA
AAGTATAATACTTTGGATAAGACCCATCTTTAAAACCGAACATAAATGTGATACGACGGATAGAAGCATT
GATTAATTCCTGCTTATTCAAATCCAAAATTTCTCTCAACCTTACCAAAATTTCCTCTTCAGATTCGAAA
CCTTCTGTAGAAGCAACACAAACATTAGCAACATTACTCAACGATGCGGAGCTACCAGAACGATCAGGAG
CAGGTCCGTTAGAAGAAGATTGGTGACGAGGAATAACTTCCAAACTTTGTGACAAAATTTCATCAACATC
ATCTAAATGATCCACAGCCATCAAAATACCTTCTCTTAACGGAGATGACTGACTGTTTGCAACATATGAC
AAATCTGAAACAGAAACAGCCCTGTTCATACCCATTTTAGATTTAACAGTTGGAAAGGTGGAGAACGCAG
CTGAAGGTAGTTGGAATTTCCATTCAACAATTGGAACTGTGACACCTTCGTGAACTCTAATATCTCCTAT
GGTGTAAGCACGATAAGCACGACGAATATAGACTTGAGCAGCTGCAGCAGTCACAACTGGGTCTTGATGG
GTTAGGAATTGAAGTAAAACATCGAACACAACGTAATTAGAATCGATCAAGTCCTTCAAGATATTCAAAT
CTGGTTCAGAGCGCTTTGGATTGGATGAGCCATAGGCAACCTTCACAACAGAGGATTTTAAGATATGTTC
AATTTGTTCAGTTCTTTCCTTGACCGAAGGTAAAGCGCCTTGAATCAAAATTTCTCTTGCTTGTAGAGCG
ACCTTAGCGGTAGCCTTAGATTCTAGTTCAACAATATGTTGTAGAGGAGTAGAGAAAATGGCAGAAACTT
TAGAAGATAACTTGCACAATGGTTGATAATGTTTCAAGATAGCTAGGATCAGGTTATTCTTCGCTGAAAC
TTTCGAATGAGACAAAACAGTTAGCGCAACTTTATCTAGATCTTTAGGGTTTTCATCACGCAATTTCAGA
ATGATATTTTCCTCACGAACATTTGGACCATTGAATAACTTTTCAACTTCGTAATATTCTTCCAAGAAAT
GGACAAATATAGAATGTTCATGGGCTTCTAACCCGTTAGAGTACTTATGAGCAATATCCGCCAATGGTTC
CACGACGGCGCCCAGCAATTTGTCGGGGTTGTATTCAGGATTCTTCACGGCCATATCAATCAATTTACTT
AATTGTCTAGCTGGGAAAACAGCACCACGTCTCAAAGAACGTGCAACTAACTCTTCCATTTGTTCATCTA
GCTTAGCAGGCAATCTTGAATGTAAAGCAGAGATGTGTAGTTTCCATTCTGAGTAAGGCAGTTTTGGATT
TCTCAAAACCTCTATCAATTGTTGCAAGGAAGCGTTCATAATAACTTGGTTGTCATAACCCTTCAAAATG
TTTTCCAAAGTAGACACTAATGACTTGAATTTATAGGCAGGTTTGGTTCCTTCGATAACTGGAGAACCAA
AATCTGGCAGCATACCTTCAAATGGTAGAGCGTGCTTGACCTTGGATGGATCGTCAAGAGTCATAATAGC
CATGATATCACCTGCAACAATGGTAGAACCAGGTTGCTTTAATAACTGGACGATACCATTTTCTTGAGAA
ACCAAAGGCATTTGCATTTTCATAACTTCAATTTCTGCATATGGTTGGCCCTTGATAATGTGTTCACCAT
TTTCCACCAAGAATTTAACCAATTTACCAGGGGATGGAGTACGCAACTGGGTTGGATCGTTTTCAACTTC
CAACAAAGTAGTCATAGAGTCAACGGATAATCTTGTAGCAGCAACTTCTTCTTTCCAATAGATGGTATGC
GATTTACCGCCTATGGCAATCAAAAGACCACCATCAGATAGTTGACGCAGTATGATATCACATTTAGAAC
CATTGATAAATAATGTGTAACGGTCATTACCGGATTTAGCTACGGTGAACTTGTATCTTTTACCCTCATG
GATAAAATCTACAGGGAACATAGTTTGCAGTAGGTCTTTAGATAGAACTTGTCCCTTTTGTAAGGATTCG
ATATACTTGTGGCGGGCTTCTTCAGATGCTAAGAAAGCCTTTGTAGCGGCACCGCAAATGACGGCAAGAG
TTGGATCAGGCTTTTCAGCGGTCATTTTATGAGTAATCAAATCGTCCAACCAACCGGTGGTAATAGTGTT
ATCCTCGAAATCTTCAGTTTCCAAAAGTTTGATCAAGTATTCCACAGTAGTTCTGAAATCACCCCTAATG
GACAATTCCTTCAGGGCAACAACCATGTGTTTCCTGGAAGCTTGTCTATTTTCACCAAAAGCAAAAATAT
GGCCGAACTGAGAGTCCGAAAAGGAGTGAATATTACCATTGTTACCCACGGAGAAGTAACCCCAAACATT
AGAGGAAGAACGGAAGTTTAGTTCATGCAAAGTACCACCCGATGGCTTGAATCCATCGTTTGGATCTTCT
GATGTGATACGACAAGCGGTACAATGACCCTTTGGAATAGGTCTTCTTTGTTTCTTGGTGGCATCTTGAG
TTTTGAATTCGAAATCGATTTCTGAGGCAGAATGAGGATTCATACCATATAAAGTTCTAATGTCACTTAT
TCTATGCATAGGGATACCCATAGCGATTTGTAATTGAGCTGCAGGTAAGTTAACACCGGAGACCATTTCC
GTTGTTGGATGCTCGACTTGTAATCTTGGGTTCAATTCTAAAAAGTAGAATTTTCCATCATCATGAGAAT
ATAGATACTCCACGGTACCGGCAGAGACATAACCGACTAGTTTCCCCAGTCTGACGGCAGCCTTTTCCAT
CTCGTGAAATGTTTCAGCCTTGGCAATTGTAACTGGTGCTTCTTCGATAATTTTTTGATGACGTCTCTGA
ACGGAACAGTCTCTACCGAACAAGGAAATATTTGTACCGTACTGATCTGCTAGCAGTTGAACTTCCAAGT
GACGCGCTCTACCGGCCAACTTCATGATGAAAATGGGGGAGCCTGGAATTTCGTTGGCTGCCTGGTGGTA
TAAAGCGATGAAATCTTCTTCACGTTCAACTTGTCTGATACCTTTACCACCACCACCTTCGGATGCCTTA
ATCATGACAGGAAAACCAATACGCTTGGCCTTTTGTAAACCATCTTCAGGAGAGGTACAACAACCCTTTT
GATAGATGTCATCGTCGACAGAGACCAGACCGGTTTTCTCGTCCACGTGAACGGTGTCAACACCGGTACC
AGACCATGGAATACATGGGACTTTAGCACTTTGAGCGACAATGGTAGAGGAGATTTTATCACCTAAAGAC
CTCATGGCGTTACCTGGAGGCCCAATAAAGATGACTTTCCTCTTAGACTGGGACAATTTTTCAGGCAATA
GTGGATTCTCGGAGGCGTGACCCCAGCCAGCCCATACGGCGTCTACGTCTGCTCTTTCGGCGATGTCTAC
GATCAAGTCTACGTTAGCGTAGTTGTTATTATTAGTACCACCTGGCACTTCAATGTATTGATCGGCCATA
CGGATATATTCTGCGTTGGCCTCCAGATCTTCTGGGGTGGCCATGGCGACGAATTGGACGGTTCTGTCAT
CGCCGAACGTCTCGTATGCCCATTTTCTGACGGATCTAATTTCTTTCACGGCGGCAATACCATTATTTGC
TATCAGGATCTTGGATATGACCGTGTGACCACCGTGACTCTTAACAAAGTCCCTTAACGGGGACTCCTCT
AGTTTATCTACTGTATTGAGGCCAATGAAATGACCTGGAAGTTCTGTATGTCTTTCTGAGTAGTTTGTAA
TTTCGTACTCCATCTTCTGTGGAGAAGACTCGAATAAGCTTTCTTCGCTCATGGTAGAAACTAAAGCGGC
CGCTTGTTTTATATTTGTTGTAAAAAGTAGATAATTACTTCCTTGATGATCTGTAAAAAAGAGAAAAAGA
AAGCATCTAAGAACTTGAAAAACTACGAATTAGAAAAGACCAAATATGTATTTCTTGCATTGACCAATTT
ATGCAAGTTTATATATATGTAAATGTAAGTTTCACGAGGTTCTACTAAACTAAACCACCCCCTTGGTTAG
AAGAAAAGAGTGTGTGAGAACAGGCTGTTGTTGTCACACGATTCGGACAATTCTGTTTGAAAGAGAGAGA
GTAACAGTACGATCGAACGAACTTTGCTCTGGAGATCACAGTGGGCATCATAGCATGTGGTACTAAACCC
TTTCCCGCCATTCCAGAACCTTCGATTGCTTGTTACAAAACCTGTGAGCCGTCGCTAGGACCTTGTTGTG
TGACGAAATTGGAAGCTGCAATCAATAGGAAGACAGGAAGTCGAGCGTGTCTGGGTTTTTTCAGTTTTGT
TCTTTTTGCAAACAAATCACGAGCGACGGTAATTTCTTTCTCGATAAGAGGCCACGTGCTTTATGAGGGT
AACATCAATTCAAGAAGGAGGGAAACACTTCCTTTTTCTGGCCCTGATAATAGTATGAGGGTGAAGCCAA
AATAAAGGATTCGCGCCCAAATCGGCATCTTTAAATGCAGGTATGCGATAGTTCCTCACTCTTTCCTTAC
TCACGAGTAATTCTTGCAAATGCCTATTATGCAGATGTTATAATATCTGTGCGTCTTGAGTTGAAGTCAG
GAATCTAAAATAAAAATTAAGGTTAATAAAAAGAGGAAAGAAAAAAAAATTAATCGATTTACAGAAACTT
GCACACTAAAAATACACAACTAAAAGCAATTACAGTATGGGAAGTCATCGACGTTATCTCTACTATAGTA
TATTATCATTTCTATTATTATCCTGCTCAGTGGTACTTGCAAAACAAGATAAGACCCCATTCTTTGAAGG
TACTTCCAGGCCGGCCGCACACACCATAGCTTCAAAATGTTTCTACTCCTTTTTTACTCTTCCAGATTTT
CTCGGACTCCGCGCATCGCCGTACCACTTCAAAACACCCAAGCACAGCATACTAAATTTCCCCTCTTTCT
TCCTCTAGGGTGTCGTTAATTACCCGTACTAAAGGTTTGGAAAAGAAAAAAGAGACCGCCTCGTTTCTTT
TTCTTCGTCGAAAAAGGCAATAAAAATTTTTATCACGTTTCTTTTTCTTGAAAATTTTTTTTTTTGATTT
TTTTCTCTTTCGATGACCTCCCATTGATATTTAAGTTAATAAACGGTCTTCAATTTCTCAAGTTTCAGTT
TCATTTTTCTTGTTCTATTACAACTTTTTTTACTTCTTGCTCATTAGAAAGAAAGCATAGCAATCTAATC
TAAGTTTTAATTACAAGGATCCGTAATACGACTCACTATAGGGCCCGGGCGTCGACATGGAACAGAAGTT
GATTTCCGAAGAAGACCTCGAGTAAGCTTGGTACCGCGGCTAGCTAAGATCCGCTCTAACCGAAAAGGAA
GGAGTTAGACAACCTGAAGTCTAGGTCCCTATTTATTTTTTTATAGTTATGTTAGTATTAAGAACGTTAT
TTATATTTCAAATTTTTCTTTTTTTTCTGTACAGACGCGTGTACGCATGTAACATTATACTGAAAACCTT
GCTTGAGAAGGTTTTGGGACGCTCGAAGATCCTCCGGATCGTTTCGCCGGCGTTTATCCAGCTGCATTAA
TGAATCGGCCAACGCGCGGGGAGAGGCGGTTTGCGTATTGGGCGCTCTTCCGCTTCCTCGCTCACTGACT
CGCTGCGCTCGGTCGTTCGGCTGCGGCGAGCGGTATCAGCTCACTCAAAGGCGGTAATACGGTTATCCAC
AGAATCAGGGGATAACGCAGGAAAGAACATGTGAGCAAAAGGCCAGCAAAAGGCCAGGAACCGTAAAAAG
GCCGCGTTGCTGGCGTTTTTCCATAGGCTCCGCCCCCCTGACGAGCATCACAAAAATCGACGCTCAAGTC
AGAGGTGGCGAAACCCGACAGGACTATAAAGATACCAGGCGTTTCCCCCTGGAAGCTCCCTCGTGCGCTC
TCCTGTTCCGACCCTGCCGCTTACCGGATACCTGTCCGCCTTTCTCCCTTCGGGAAGCGTGGCGCTTTCT
CATAGCTCACGCTGTAGGTATCTCAGTTCGGTGTAGGTCGTTCGCTCCAAGCTGGGCTGTGTGCACGAAC
CCCCCGTTCAGCCCGACCGCTGCGCCTTATCCGGTAACTATCGTCTTGAGTCCAACCCGGTAAGACACGA
CTTATCGCCACTGGCAGCAGCCACTGGTAACAGGATTAGCAGAGCGAGGTATGTAGGCGGTGCTACAGAG
TTCTTGAAGTGGTGGCCTAACTACGGCTACACTAGAAGGACAGTATTTGGTATCTGCGCTCTGCTGAAGC
CAGTTACCTTCGGAAAAAGAGTTGGTAGCTCTTGATCCGGCAAACAAACCACCGCTGGTAGCGGTGGTTT
TTTTGTTTGCAAGCAGCAGATTACGCGCAGAAAAAAAGGATCTCAAGAAGATCCTTTGATCTTTTCTACG
GGGTCTGACGCTCAGTGGAACGAAAACTCACGTTAAGGGATTTTGGTCATGAGATTATCAAAAAGGATCT
TCACCTAGATCCTTTTAAATTAAAAATGAAGTTTTAAATCAATCTAAAGTATATATGAGTAAACTTGGTC
TGACAGTTACCAATGCTTAATCAGTGAGGCACCTATCTCAGCGATCTGTCTATTTCGTTCATCCATAGTT
GCCTGACTCCCCGTCGTGTAGATAACTACGATACGGGAGGGCTTACCATCTGGCCCCAGTGCTGCAATGA
TACCGCGAGACCCACGCTCACCGGCTCCAGATTTATCAGCAATAAACCAGCCAGCCGGAAGGGCCGAGCG
CAGAAGTGGTCCTGCAACTTTATCCGCCTCCATCCAGTCTATTAATTGTTGCCGGGAAGCTAGAGTAAGT
AGTTCGCCAGTTAATAGTTTGCGCAACGTTGTTGCCATTGCTACAGGCATCGTGGTGTCACGCTCGTCGT
TTGGTATGGCTTCATTCAGCTCCGGTTCCCAACGATCAAGGCGAGTTACATGATCCCCCATGTTGTGCAA
AAAAGCGGTTAGCTCCTTCGGTCCTCCGATCGTTGTCAGAAGTAAGTTGGCCGCAGTGTTATCACTCATG
GTTATGGCAGCACTGCATAATTCTCTTACTGTCATGCCATCCGTAAGATGCTTTTCTGTGACTGGTGAGT
ACTCAACCAAGTCATTCTGAGAATAGTGTATGCGGCGACCGAGTTGCTCTTGCCCGGCGTCAATACGGGA
TAATACCGCGCCACATAGCAGAACTTTAAAAGTGCTCATCATTGGAAAACGTTCTTCGGGGCGAAAACTC
TCAAGGATCTTACCGCTGTTGAGATCCAGTTCGATGTAACCCACTCGTGCACCCAACTGATCTTCAGCAT
CTTTTACTTTCACCAGCGTTTCTGGGTGAGCAAAAACAGGAAGGCAAAATGCCGCAAAAAAGGGAATAAG
GGCGACACGGAAATGTTGAATACTCATACTCTTCCTTTTTCAATATTATTGAAGCATTTATCAGGGTTAT
TGTCTCATGAGCGGATACATATTTGAATGTATTTAGAAAAATAAACAAATAGGGGTTCCGCGCACATTTC
CCCGAAAAGTGCCACCTGAACGAAGCATCTGTGCTTCATTTTGTAGAACAAAAATGCAACGCGAGAGCGC
TAATTTTTCAAACAAAGAATCTGAGCTGCATTTTTACAGAACAGAAATGCAACGCGAAAGCGCTATTTTA
CCAACGAAGAATCTGTGCTTCATTTTTGTAAAACAAAAATGCAACGCGAGAGCGCTAATTTTTCAAACAA
AGAATCTGAGCTGCATTTTTACAGAACAGAAATGCAACGCGAGAGCGCTATTTTACCAACAAAGAATCTA
TACTTCTTTTTTGTTCTACAAAAATGCATCCCGAGAGCGCTATTTTTCTAACAAAGCATCTTAGATTACT
TTTTTTCTCCTTTGTGCGCTCTATAATGCAGTCTCTTGATAACTTTTTGCACTGTAGGTCCGTTAAGGTT
AGAAGAAGGCTACTTTGGTGTCTATTTTCTCTTCCATAAAAAAAGCCTGACTCCACTTCCCGCGTTTACT
GATTACTAGCGAAGCTGCGGGTGCATTTTTTCAAGATAAAGGCATCCCCGATTATATTCTATACCGATGT
GGATTGCGCATACTTTGTGAACAGAAAGTGATAGCGTTGATGATTCTTCATTGGTCAGAAAATTATGAAC
GGTTTCTTCTATTTTGTCTCTATATACTACGTATAGGAAATGTTTACATTTTCGTATTGTTTTCGATTCA
CTCTATGAATAGTTCTTACTACAATTTTTTTGTCTAAAGAGTAATACTAGAGATAAACATAAAAAATGTA
GAGGTCGAGTTTAGATGCAAGTTCAAGGAGCGAAAGGTGGATGGGTAGGTTATATAGGGATATAGCACAG
AGATATATAGCAAAGAGATACTTTTGAGCAATGTTTGTGGAAGCGGTATTCGCAATATTTTAGTAGCTCG
TTACAGTCCGGTGCGTTTTTGGTTTTTTGAAAGTGCGTCTTCAGAGCGCTTTTGGTTTTCAAAAGCGCTC
TGAAGTTCCTATACTTTCTAGAGAATAGGAACTTCGGAATAGGAACTTCAAAGCGTTTCCGAAAACGAGC
GCTTCCGAAAATGCAACGCGAGCTGCGCACATACAGCTCACTGTTCACGTCGCACCTATATCTGCGTGTT
GCCTGTATATATATATACATGAGAAGAACGGCATAGTGCGTGTTTATGCTTAAATGCGTACTTATATGCG
TCTATTTATGTAGGATGAAAGGTAGTCTAGTACCTCCTGTGATATTATCCCATTCCATGCGGGGTATCGT
ATGCTTCCTTCAGCACTACCCTTTAGCTGTTCTATATGCTGCCACTCCTCAATTGGATTAGTCTCATCCT
TCAATGCTATCATTTCCTTTGATATTGGATCATACTAAGAAACCATTATTATCATGACATTAACCTATAA
AAATAGGCGTATCACGAGGCCCTTTCGTC
