>Addgene plasmid #64746 | pAS | addgene partial sequence | sequence record 114528 | F1ori-F 5'-GTGGACTCTTGTTCCAAACTGG-3'
GCTGACATTGGTAATACAGTCAAATTGCAGTACTCTGCGGGTGTATACAGAATAGCAGAATGGGCAGACA
TTACGAATGCACACGGTGTGGTGGGCCCAGGTATTGTTAGCGGTTTGAAGCAGGCGGCAGAAGAAGTAAC
AAAGGAACCTAGAGGCCTTTTGATGTTAGCAGAATTGTCATGCAAGGGCTCCCTATCTACTGGAGAATAT
ACTAAGGGTACTGTTGACATTGCGAAGAGCGACAAAGATTTTGTTATCGGCTTTATTGCTCAAAGAGACA
TGGGTGGAAGAGATGAAGGTTACGATTGGTTGATTATGACACCCGGTGTGGGTTTAGATGACAAGGGAGA
CGCATTGGGTCAACAGTATAGAACCGTGGATGATGTGGTCTCTACAGGATCTGACATTATTATTGTTGGA
AGAGGACTATTTGCAAAGGGAAGGGATGCTAAGGTAGAGGGTGAACGTTACAGAAAAGCAGGCTGGGAAG
CATATTTGAGAAGATGCGGCCAGCAAAACTAAAAAACTGTATTATAAGTAAATGCATGTATACTAAACTC
ACAAATTAGAGCTTCAATTTAATTATATCAGTTATTACCCTATGCGGTGTGAAATACCGCACAGATGCGT
AAGGAGAAAATACCGCATCAGGAAATTGTAAGCGTTAATATTTTGTTAAAATTCGCGTTAAATTTTTGTT
AAATCAGCTCATTTTTTAACCAATAGGCCGAAATCGGCAAAATCCCTTATAAATC
