>Addgene plasmid #64746 | pAS | addgene partial sequence | sequence record 114529 | pHybLex_rev 5'-GAGTCACTTTAAAATTTGTATACAC-3'
TCATAAATCATAAGAAATTCGCTTATTTAGAAGTGTCAACAACGTATCTACCAACGATTTGACCCTTTTC
CATCTTTTCGTAAATTTCTGGCAAGGTAGACAAGCCGACAACCTTGATTGGAGACTTGACCAAACCTCTG
GCGAAGAATTGTTAATTAAGAGCTCGCAAGGTTTATTTCAAAGTCTTCAACAATTTTTCTTTATCATCGG
TAGATAACATCTTGATAACTTCAGATAATCCATCAATAGCATTGTCATGGTCGCTTCTGATCTTTTTAGC
TAAGTCTTGAGCGAATGACTCTAATTTCAAACCCTTTAGTTTATCGTCCAAAGTTTTGTAGTTTTCTTCA
ATCCATGTTGCGACTTGCCTATCATCTTCATGGTCCACTGAAGCAGGGTACCACGATCTAATTCTTGCGA
TCTTTTCTAATCTTGATGCTTCGCCTACCTGATGGCTCAACCTTTTAATCAAATATTCTTCGTTCAATCT
TCTTCTCAATCTCCAGAAGAAGAAACGACGTGCCTCGGTCCATTCCAGTTCCTTAGAAATAACACCCTTG
GCCACCATACGTGAAGACCTATCGTGCAAATCAGCAAATTGAAGACTGATTTGTCCGTAAATTGGCAATA
GTTCTCTCTCACGATCAGCTAATTGCTTGGATATTTGCTGATGTACTTCTGGAGCCAAACTCTTGTTGGA
TAATTGAGATCTCAATTCTCTGTACTTGTCATCCAATCTGTTCATGGTGTCCAGC
