>Addgene plasmid #64746 | pAS | addgene partial sequence | sequence record 117836 | ACC1-F 5'-gcccgccacaagtatatcga-3'
ACCTACTGCAAACTATGTTCCCTGTAGATTTTATCCATGAGGGTAAAAGATACAAGTTCACCGTAGCTAA
ATCCGGTAATGACCGTTACACATTATTTATCAATGGTTCTAAATGTGATATCATACTGCGTCAACTATCT
GATGGTGGTCTTTTGATTGCCATAGGCGGTAAATCGCATACCATCTATTGGAAAGAAGAAGTTGCTGCTA
CAAGATTATCCGTTGACTCTATGACTACTTTGTTGGAAGTTGAAAACGATCCAACCCAGTTGCGTACTCC
ATCCCCTGGTAAATTGGTTAAATTCTTGGTGGAAAATGGTGAACACATTATCAAGGGCCAACCATATGCA
GAAATTGAAGTTATGAAAATGCAAATGCCTTTGGTTTCTCAAGAAAATGGTATCGTCCAGTTATTAAAGC
AACCTGGTTCTACCATTGTTGCAGGTGATATCATGGCTATTATGACTCTTGACGATCCATCCAAGGTCAA
GCACGCTCTACCATTTGAAGGTATGCTGCCAGATTTTGGTTCTCCAGTTATCGAAGGAACCAAACCTGCC
TATAAATTCAAGTCATTAGTGTCTACTTTGGAAAACATTTTGAAGGGTTATGACAACCAAGTTATTATGA
ACGCTTCCTTGCAACAATTGATAGA
