>Addgene plasmid #64746 | pAS | addgene partial sequence | sequence record 118190 | ACC1-F2 5'-cccatcaagacccagttgtg-3'
ATCCAATATATCACTCATCAATCTGTTAGCTTCAGAAGTCAGATATTCTTGAATAGAAATGTCATCACGG
ATATGACCCGTTCTAATAATACCTCTTGTAAAGAATCTCTTATCCAATGGAGAAGTCTTACTAACAGCTT
CGTAGACATGGATGTTTCTATTATCAGTGAAAATTGGTTTAATGTTGAAGTTGGACAATCTTCCTAATTC
CAGTTGGAAGGCCAAAGCCGGCTCAATGTGACGAATTGTTTCATTTTCGTTATAATTTGGACCGTTAAAA
GTATAATACTTTGGATAAGACCCATCTTTAAAACCGAACATAAATGTGATACGACGGATAGAAGCATTGA
TTAATTCCTGCTTATTCAAATCCAAAATTTCTCTCAACCTTACCAAAATTTCCTCTTCAGATTCGAAACC
TTCTGTAGAAGCAACACAAACATTAGCAACATTACTCAACGATGCGGAGCTACCAGAACGATCAGGAGCA
GGTCCGTTAGAAGAAGATTGGTGACGAGGAATAACTTCCAAACTTTGTGACAAAATTTCATCAACATCAT
CTAAATGATCCACAGCCATCAAAATACCTTCTCTTAACGGAGATGACTGACTGTTTGCAACATATGACAA
ATCTGAAACAGCAACAGCCCTGTTCATACCCATTTTAGATTTAACAGTTGGAAAGGTGGAGAACGCAGCT
GAAGGTAGTTGGAATTTCCATTCAACAATTGGAACTGTGACACCTTCGTGAACTCTAATATCTCCTATGG
TGTAAGCACGATAAGCACGACG
